>Addgene plasmid #23714 | pDONR223-SPHK2 | depositor partial sequence | sequence record 11157 | Author sequence
ATGAATGGACACCTTGAAGCAGAGGAGCAGCAGGACCAGAGGCCAGACCAGGAGCTGACCGGGAGCTGGG
GCCACGGGCCTAGGAGCACCCTGGTCAGGGCTAAGGCCATGGCCCCGCCCCCACCGCCACTGGCTGCCAG
CACCCCGCTCCTCCATGGCGAGTTTGGCTCCTACCCAGCCCGAGGCCCACGCTTTGCCCTCACCCTTACA
TCGCAGGCCCTGCACATACAGCGGCTGCGCCCCAAACCTGAAGCCAGGCCCCGGGGTGGCCTGGTCCCGT
TGGCCGAGGTCTCAGGCTGCTGCACCCTGCGAAGCCGCAGCCCCTCAGACTCAGCGGCCTACTTCTGCAT
CTACACCTACCCTCGGGGCCGGCGCGGGGCCCGGCGCAGAGCCACTCGCACCTTCCGGGCAGATGGGGCC
GCCACCTACGAAGAGAACCGTGCCGAGGCCCAGCGCTGGGCCACTGCCCTCACCTGTCTGCTCCGAGGAC
TGCCACTGCCCGGGGATGGGGAGATCACCCCTGACCTGCTACCTCGGCCGCCCCGGTTGCTTCTATTGGT
CAATCCCTTTGGGGGTCGGGGCCTGGCCTGGCAGTGGTGTAAGAACCACGTGCTTCCCATGATCTCTGAA
GCTGGGCTGTCCTTCAACCTCATCCAGACAGAACGACAGAACCACGCCCGGGAGCTGGTCCAGGGGCTGA
GCCTGAGTGAGTGGGATGGCATCGTCACGGTCTCGGGAGACGGGCTGCTCCATGAGGTGCTGAACGGGCT
CCTAGATCGCCCTGACTGGGAGGAAGCTGTGAAGATGCCTGTGGGCATCCTCCCCTGCGGCTCGGGCAAC
GCGCTGGCCGGAGCAGTGAACCAGCACGGGGGATTTGAGCCAGCCCTGGGCCTCGACCTGTTGCTCAACT
GCTCACTGTTGCTGTGCCGGGGTGGTGGCCACCCACTGGACCTGCTCTCCGTGACGCTGGCCTCGGGCTC
CCGCTGTTTCTCCTTCCTGTCTGTGGCCTGGGGCTTCGTGTCAGATGTGGATATCCAGAGCGAGCGCTTC
AGGGCCTTGGGCAGTGCCCGCTTCACACTGGGCACGGTGCTGGGCCTCGCCACACTGCACACCTACCGCG
GACGCCTCTCCTACCTCCCCGCCACTGTGGAACCTGCCTCGCCCACCCCTGCCCATAGCCTGCCTCGTGC
CAAGTCGGAGCTGACCCTAACCCCAGACCCAGCCCCGCCCATGGCCCACTCACCCCTGCATCGTTCTGTG
TCTGACCTGCCTCTTCCCCTGCCCCAGCCTGCCCTGGCCTCTCCTGGCTCGCCAGAACCCCTGCCCATCC
TGTCCCTCAACGGTGGGGGCCCAGAGCTGGCTGGGGACTGGGGTGGGGCTGGGGATGCTCCGCTGTCCCC
GGACCCACTGCTGTCTTCACCTCCTGGCTCTCCCAAGGCAGCTCTACACTCACCCGTCTCCGAAGGGGCC
CCCGTAATTCCCCCATCCTCTGGGCTCCCACTTCCCACCCCTGATGCCCGGGTAGGGGCCTCCACCTGCG
GCCCGCCCGACCACCTGCTGCCTCCGCTGGGCACCCCGCTGCCCCCAGACTGGGTGACGCTGGAGGGGGA
CTTTGTGCTCATGTTGGCCATCTCGCCCAGCCACCTAGGCGCTGACCTGGTGGCAGCTCCGCATGCGCGC
TTCGACGACGGCCTGGTGCACCTGTGCTGGGTGCGTAGCGGCATCTCGCGGGCTGCGCTGCTGCGCCTTT
TCTTGGCCATGGAGCGTGGTAGCCACTTCAGCCTGGGCTGTCCGCAGCTGGGCTACGCCGCGGCCCGTGC
CTTCCGCCTAGAGCCGCTCACACCACGCGGCGTGCTCACAGTGGACGGGGAGCAGGTGGAGTATGGGCCG
CTACAGGCACAGATGCACCCTGGCATCGGTACACTGCTCACTGGGCCTCCTGGCTGCCCGGGGCGGGAGC
CCTGA
