>Addgene plasmid #23714 | pDONR223-SPHK2 | addgene partial sequence | sequence record 29494 | 23714 with M13pUC-fwd
AGCTCGGGCCCAATAATGATTTTATTTTGACTGATAGTGACCTGTTCGTTGCAACAAATTGATGAGCAAT
GCTTTTTTATAATGCCAACTTTGTACAAAAAAGTTGGCATGAATGGACACCTTGAAGCAGAGGAGCAGCA
GGACCAGAGGCCAGACCAGGAGCTGACCGGGAGCTGGGGCCACGGGCCTAGGAGCACCCTGGTCAGGGCT
AAGGCCATGGCCCCGCCCCCACCGCCACTGGCTGCCAGCACCCCGCTCCTCCATGGCGAGTTTGGCTCCT
ACCCAGCCCGAGGCCCACGCTTTGCCCTCACCCTTACATCGCAGGCCCTGCACATACAGCGGCTGCGCCC
CAAACCTGAAGCCAGGCCCCGGGGTGGCCTGGTCCCGTTGGCCGAGGTCTCAGGCTGCTGCACCCTGCGA
AGCCGCAGCCCCTCAGACTCAGCGGCCTACTTCTGCATCTACACCTACCCTCGGGGCCGGCGCGGGGCCC
GGCGCAGAGCCACTCGCACCTTCCGGGCAGATGGGGCCGCCACCTACGAAGAGAACCGTGCCGAGGCCCA
GCGCTGGGCCACTGCCCTCACCTGTCTGCTCCGAGGACTGCCACTGCCCGGGGATGGGGAGATCACCCCT
GACCTGCTACCTCGGCCGCCCCGGTTGC
