[The description below was written by a language model from this plasmid's Addgene catalogue record.]
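Description:
pDONR223-SPHK2 is a Gateway entry-type clone built on the Invitrogen pDONR223 donor backbone (about 5 kb without insert) and carrying the human sphingosine kinase 2 (SPHK2) open reading frame, an insert of roughly 1.97 kb introduced by Gateway recombination. It is a high-copy bacterial plasmid propagated in standard E. coli cloning strains under spectinomycin selection. The record does not include a feature table, so the origin of replication and the exact recombination sites flanking the insert are not itemised. As a recombined pDONR clone, the ORF would normally sit between attL sites that allow LR transfer into attR-containing destination vectors. M13 forward and reverse primer sites flank the insert for sequence verification.

The plasmid has no stated promoter for expression in mammalian cells and serves purely as a shuttle and storage vehicle for the coding sequence; the depositors explicitly note that it should not be transfected directly. The ORF was deliberately cloned without a stop codon, so that recombination into a destination vector places it in frame with a C-terminal epitope tag and a stop codon supplied by that vector. The depositors point to a companion set of lentiviral destination vectors (the pLX301 to pLX304 series) for expressing such ORFs in mammalian cells. The clone belongs to a kit-style collection of ORFs associated with a study of kinase-driven resistance to RAF inhibition through MAP kinase pathway reactivation, so its typical use is as a source clone for building tagged SPHK2 expression constructs for gain-of-function experiments and screens.
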