Addgene plasmid #23714: pDONR223-SPHK2
Depositing lab: William Hahn & David Root. Depositing organization: Dana-Farber Cancer Institute. Publication: COT drives resistance to RAF inhibition through MAP kinase pathway reactivation. Johannessen CM, Boehm JS, Kim SY, Thomas SR, Wardwell L, Johnson LA, Emery CM, Stransky N, Cogdill AP, Barretina J, Caponigro G, Hieronymus H, Murray RR, Salehi-Ashtiani K, Hill DE, Vidal M, Zhao JJ, Yang X, Alkan O, Kim S, Harris JL, Wilson CJ, Myer VE, Finan PM, Root DE, Roberts TM, Golub T, Flaherty KT, Dummer R, Weber BL, Sellers WR, Schlegel R, Wargo JA, Hahn WC, Garraway LA. Nature. 2010 Dec 16;468(7326):968-72. doi: 10.1038/nature09627 PubMed 21107320.
Backbone
  Vector backbone: pDONR223
  Backbone manufacturer: Invitrogen
  Backbone size w/o insert (bp): 5005
  Vector type: Gateway Donor vector
Growth in bacteria
  Bacterial resistance: Spectinomycin, 50 μg/mL
  Growth temperature: 37°C
  Growth strain: DH5alpha
  Copy number: High Copy
Gene/Insert
  Gene/Insert name: SPHK2 (alt name: sphingosine kinase 2)
  Species: H. sapiens (human)
  Insert size (bp): 1965
  Entrez Gene: SPHK2 (a.k.a. SK 2, SK-2, SPK 2, SPK-2)
  Cloning method: Gateway Cloning
  Sequencing primers: 5′ M13pUC-fwd; 3′ M13rev
Terms and licenses: Academic/Nonprofit Terms; Industry Terms: Not Available to Industry
Depositor comments: The ORF has no Stop codon. This design enables easy recombination into a destination vector to add an epitope tag of choice and Stop codon to the ORF. Do NOT use this plasmid directly for transfections. A set of 4 custom lentiviral vectors is available ( pLX301 (http://www.addgene.org/25895/) , pLX302 (http://www.addgene.org/25896/) , pLX303 (http://www.addgene.org/25897/) , pLX304 (http://www.addgene.org/25890/) ) to be used to express these ORFs in mammalian cells. These plasmids are not included in the kit and must be ordered separately.
How to cite: pDONR223-SPHK2 was a gift from William Hahn & David Root (Addgene plasmid # 23714 ; http://n2t.net/addgene:23714 ; RRID:Addgene_23714)
